LOCUS       Exported 7362 bp ds-DNA circular SYN 08-DEC-2022
DEFINITION  For mammalian expression of beta-catenin with 4 O-GlcNAc sites
            mutated (S23A, T40A, T41A and T112A) and GFP-tag on its N-terminus..
ACCESSION   .
VERSION     .
KEYWORDS    pEGFP-beta-catenin_S23A,T40A,T41A,T112A
SOURCE      synthetic DNA construct
  ORGANISM  synthetic DNA construct
REFERENCE   1 (bases 1 to 7362)
  TITLE     Aptamers Increase O-GlcNAc on a Single Protein to Regulate Wnt
            Signaling
  JOURNAL   Unpublished
REFERENCE   2 (bases 1 to 7362)
  AUTHORS   .
  TITLE     Direct Submission
  JOURNAL   Exported Dec 8, 2022 from SnapGene Server 1.1.58
            http://www.snapgene.com
FEATURES             Location/Qualifiers
     source          1..7362
                     /organism="synthetic DNA construct"
                     /mol_type="other DNA"
     enhancer        72..375
                     /label=CMV enhancer
                     /note="human cytomegalovirus immediate early enhancer"
     promoter        376..579
                     /label=CMV promoter
                     /note="human cytomegalovirus (CMV) immediate early
                     promoter"
     primer_bind     530..550
                     /label=CMV-F
                     /note="Human CMV immediate early promoter, forward primer"
     regulatory      618..627
                     /regulatory_class="other"
                     /note="vertebrate consensus sequence for strong initiation
                     of translation (Kozak, 1987)"
     CDS             624..1340
                     /codon_start=1
                     /product="enhanced GFP"
                     /label=EGFP
                     /translation="MVSKGEELFTGVVPILVELDGDVNGHKFSVSGEGEGDATYGKLTL
                     KFICTTGKLPVPWPTLVTTLTYGVQCFSRYPDHMKQHDFFKSAMPEGYVQERTIFFKDD
                     GNYKTRAEVKFEGDTLVNRIELKGIDFKEDGNILGHKLEYNYNSHNVYIMADKQKNGIK
                     VNFKIRHNIEDGSVQLADHYQQNTPIGDGPVLLPDNHYLSTQSALSKDPNEKRDHMVLL
                     EFVTAAGITLGMDELYK"
     CDS             624..1340
                     /codon_start=1
                     /product="the original enhanced GFP (Yang et al., 1996)"
                     /label=EGFP
                     /note="mammalian codon-optimized"
                     /translation="MVSKGEELFTGVVPILVELDGDVNGHKFSVSGEGEGDATYGKLTL
                     KFICTTGKLPVPWPTLVTTLTYGVQCFSRYPDHMKQHDFFKSAMPEGYVQERTIFFKDD
                     GNYKTRAEVKFEGDTLVNRIELKGIDFKEDGNILGHKLEYNYNSHNVYIMADKQKNGIK
                     VNFKIRHNIEDGSVQLADHYQQNTPIGDGPVLLPDNHYLSTQSALSKDPNEKRDHMVLL
                     EFVTAAGITLGMDELYK"
     primer_bind     complement(669..690)
                     /label=EGFP-N
                     /note="EGFP, reverse primer"
     primer_bind     complement(930..949)
                     /label=EXFP-R
                     /note="For distinguishing EGFP variants, reverse primer"
     primer_bind     1277..1298
                     /label=EGFP-C
                     /note="EGFP, forward primer"
     polyA_signal    4161..4282
                     /label=SV40 poly(A) signal
                     /note="SV40 polyadenylation signal"
     primer_bind     complement(4198..4217)
                     /label=SV40pA-R
                     /note="SV40 polyA, reverse primer"
     primer_bind     4252..4271
                     /label=EBV-rev
                     /note="SV40 polyA terminator, reverse primer"
     rep_origin      complement(4289..4744)
                     /direction=LEFT
                     /label=f1 ori
                     /note="f1 bacteriophage origin of replication; arrow
                     indicates direction of (+) strand synthesis"
     primer_bind     complement(4426..4447)
                     /label=F1ori-F
                     /note="F1 origin, forward primer"
     primer_bind     4638..4657
                     /label=F1ori-R
                     /note="F1 origin, reverse primer"
     promoter        4771..4875
                     /gene="bla"
                     /label=AmpR promoter
     promoter        4877..5234
                     /label=SV40 promoter
                     /note="SV40 enhancer and early promoter"
     primer_bind     complement(4900..4920)
                     /label=pBABE 3'
                     /note="SV40 enhancer, reverse primer for pBABE vectors"
     rep_origin      5085..5220
                     /label=SV40 ori
                     /note="SV40 origin of replication"
     primer_bind     5147..5166
                     /label=SV40pro-F
                     /note="SV40 promoter/origin, forward primer"
     CDS             5269..6063
                     /codon_start=1
                     /gene="aph(3')-II (or nptII)"
                     /product="aminoglycoside phosphotransferase from Tn5"
                     /label=NeoR/KanR
                     /note="confers resistance to neomycin, kanamycin, and G418
                     (Geneticin(R))"
                     /translation="MIEQDGLHAGSPAAWVERLFGYDWAQQTIGCSDAAVFRLSAQGRP
                     VLFVKTDLSGALNELQDEAARLSWLATTGVPCAAVLDVVTEAGRDWLLLGEVPGQDLLS
                     SHLAPAEKVSIMADAMRRLHTLDPATCPFDHQAKHRIERARTRMEAGLVDQDDLDEEHQ
                     GLAPAELFARLKASMPDGEDLVVTHGDACLPNIMVENGRFSGFIDCGRLGVADRYQDIA
                     LATRDIAEELGGEWADRFLVLYGIAAPDSQRIAFYRLLDEFF"
     primer_bind     complement(5323..5342)
                     /label=Neo-R
                     /note="Neomycin resistance gene, reverse primer"
     primer_bind     5933..5952
                     /label=Neo-F
                     /note="Neomycin resistance gene, forward primer"
     primer_bind     complement(6251..6270)
                     /label=TK-pA-R
                     /note="Thymidine kinase polyA, reverse primer"
     polyA_signal    6295..6342
                     /label=HSV TK poly(A) signal
                     /note="herpes simplex virus thymidine kinase
                     polyadenylation signal (Cole and Stacy, 1985)"
     rep_origin      6671..7259
                     /direction=RIGHT
                     /label=ori
                     /note="high-copy-number ColE1/pMB1/pBR322/pUC origin of
                     replication"
     primer_bind     7160..7179
                     /label=pBR322ori-F
                     /note="pBR322 origin, forward primer"
ORIGIN
        1 ccgccatgca ttagttatta atagtaatca attacggggt cattagttca tagcccatat
       61 atggagttcc gcgttacata acttacggta aatggcccgc ctggctgacc gcccaacgac
      121 ccccgcccat tgacgtcaat aatgacgtat gttcccatag taacgccaat agggactttc
      181 cattgacgtc aatgggtgga gtatttacgg taaactgccc acttggcagt acatcaagtg
      241 tatcatatgc caagtacgcc ccctattgac gtcaatgacg gtaaatggcc cgcctggcat
      301 tatgcccagt acatgacctt atgggacttt cctacttggc agtacatcta cgtattagtc
      361 atcgctatta ccatggtgat gcggttttgg cagtacatca atgggcgtgg atagcggttt
      421 gactcacggg gatttccaag tctccacccc attgacgtca atgggagttt gttttggcac
      481 caaaatcaac gggactttcc aaaatgtcgt aacaactccg ccccattgac gcaaatgggc
      541 ggtaggcgtg tacggtggga ggtctatata agcagagctg gtttagtgaa ccgtcagatc
      601 cgctagcgct accggtcgcc accatggtga gcaagggcga ggagctgttc accggggtgg
      661 tgcccatcct ggtcgagctg gacggcgacg taaacggcca caagttcagc gtgtccggcg
      721 agggcgaggg cgatgccacc tacggcaagc tgaccctgaa gttcatctgc accaccggca
      781 agctgcccgt gccctggccc accctcgtga ccaccctgac ctacggcgtg cagtgcttca
      841 gccgctaccc cgaccacatg aagcagcacg acttcttcaa gtccgccatg cccgaaggct
      901 acgtccagga gcgcaccatc ttcttcaagg acgacggcaa ctacaagacc cgcgccgagg
      961 tgaagttcga gggcgacacc ctggtgaacc gcatcgagct gaagggcatc gacttcaagg
     1021 aggacggcaa catcctgggg cacaagctgg agtacaacta caacagccac aacgtctata
     1081 tcatggccga caagcagaag aacggcatca aggtgaactt caagatccgc cacaacatcg
     1141 aggacggcag cgtgcagctc gccgaccact accagcagaa cacccccatc ggcgacggcc
     1201 ccgtgctgct gcccgacaac cactacctga gcacccagtc cgccctgagc aaagacccca
     1261 acgagaagcg cgatcacatg gtcctgctgg agttcgtgac cgccgccggg atcactctcg
     1321 gcatggacga gctgtacaag tccgggatcc tggcaaccca agctgacttg atggagttgg
     1381 atatggccat ggagccagac agaaaagctg cagtcgcaca ttggcagcag cagtcatatc
     1441 tggactctgg tatccattcc ggtgccgctg caactgctcc ctctttgagt ggcaaaggaa
     1501 atcctgaaga ggaagatgtg gacacaacgc aagtcctgta tgagtgggag caagggttct
     1561 ctcagtcctt tacccaggag caagttgctg atattgatgg tcaatatgca atgactagag
     1621 ctcagagagt gcgtgcagct atgttccccg aaacactgga tgaaggaatg caaatcccat
     1681 ccgcacaatt tgatgctgcc catccaacta atgtgcagcg cctggctgag ccatcccaga
     1741 tgctaaaann nnnnnnnnnn nnnnnnnnnn nnnnnnnnnn nnnnnnnnnn nnnnnnnnnn
     1801 nnnnnnnnnn nnnnnnnnnn nnnnnnnnnn nnnnnnnnnn nnnnnnnnnn nnnnnnnnnn
     1861 nnnnnnnnnn nnnnnnnnnn nnnnnnnnnn nnnnnnnnnn nnnnnnnnnn nnnnnnnnnn
     1921 nnnnnnnnnn nnnnnnnnnn nnnnnnnnnn nnnnnnnnnn nnnnnnnnnn nnnnnnnnnn
     1981 nnnnnnnnnn nnnnnnnnnn nnnnnnnnnn nnnnnnnnnn nnnnnnnnnn nnnnnnnnnn
     2041 nnnnnnnnnn nnnnnnnnnn nnnnnnnnnn nnnnnnnnnn nnnnnnnnnn nnnnnnnnnn
     2101 nnnnnnnnnn nnnnnnnnnn nnnnnnnnnn nnnnnnnnnn nnnnnnnnnn nnnnnnnnnn
     2161 nnnnnnnnnn nnnnnnnnnn nnnnnnnnnn nnnnnnnnnn nnnnnnnnnn nnnnnnnnnn
     2221 nnnnnnnnnn nnnnnnnnnn nnnnnnnnnn nnnnnnnnnn nnnnnnnnnn nnnnnnnnnn
     2281 nnnnnnnnnn nnnnnnnnnn nnnnnnnnnn nnnnnnnnnn nnnnnnnnnn nnnnnnnnnn
     2341 nnnnnnnnnn nnnnnnnnnn nnnnnnnnnn nnnnnnnnnn nnnnnnnnnn nnnnnnnnnn
     2401 nnnnnnnnnn nnnnnnnnnn nnnnnnnnnn nnnnnnnnnn nnnnnnnnnn nnnnnnnnnn
     2461 nnnnnnnnnn nnnnnnnnnn nnnnnnnnnn nnnnnnnnnn nnnnnnnnnn nnnnnnnnnn
     2521 nnnnnnnnnn nnnnnnnnnn nnnnnnnnnn nnnnnnnnnn nnnnnnnnnn nnnnnnnnnn
     2581 nnnnnnnnnn nnnnnnnnnn nnnnnnnnnn nnnnnnnnnn nnnnnnnnnn nnnnnnnnnn
     2641 nnnnnnnnnn nnnnnnnnnn nnnnnnnnnn nnnnnnnnnn nnnnnnnnnn nnnnnnnnnn
     2701 nnnnnnnnnn nnnnnnnnnn nnnnnnnnnn nnnnnnnnnn nnnnnnnnnn nnnnnnnnnn
     2761 nnnnnnnnnn nnnnnnnnnn nnnnnnnnnn nnnnnnnnnn nnnnnnnnnn nnnnnnnnnn
     2821 nnnnnnnnnn nnnnnnnnnn nnnnnnnnnn nnnnnnnnnn nnnnnnnnnn nnnnnnnnnn
     2881 nnnnnnnnnn nnnnnnnnnn nnnnnnnnnn nnnnnnnnnn nnnnnnnnnn nnnnnnnnnn
     2941 nnnnnnnnnn nnnnnnnnnn nnnnnnnnnn nnnnnnnnnn nnnnnnnnnn nnnnnnnnnn
     3001 nnnnnnnnnn nnnnnnnnnn nnnnnnnnnn nnnnnnnnnn nnnnnnnnnn nnnnnnnnnn
     3061 nnnnnnnnnn nnnnnnnnnn nnnnnnnnnn nnnnnnnnnn nnnnnnnnnn nnnnnnnnnn
     3121 nnnnnnnnnn nnnnnnnnnn nnnnnnnnnn nnnnnnnnnn nnnnnnnnnn nnnnnnnnnn
     3181 nnnnnnnnnn nnnnnnnnnn nnnnnnnnnn nnnnnnnnnn nnnnnnnnnn nnnnnnnnnn
     3241 nnnnnnnnnn nnnnnnnnnn nnnnnnnnnn nnnnnnnnnn nnnnnnnnnn nnnnnnnnnn
     3301 nnnnnnnnnn nnnnnnnnnn nnnnnnnnnn nnnnnnnnnn nnnnnnnnnn nnnnnnnnnn
     3361 nnaagcgact ttcagttgaa ctgacaagct ctctgttccg gactgagcca atggcttgga
     3421 acgagacagc ggatcttgga cttgacattg gtgcccaggg agaacctctt ggataccgcc
     3481 cagatgatcc tagctaccgt tctttccact ctggcggata cggtcaggat gccttgggta
     3541 tggaccctat gatggaacat gaaatgggtg gccaccaccc tggtgctgac tacccagttg
     3601 atggtctgcc agatcttggc catgcccagg accttatgga tgggctgcct ccaggtgaca
     3661 gtaatcagtt ggcctggttc gatactgacc tgtaaatcat cctttagctg tatcatctga
     3721 atgaacttgc attgattggc ctgtagagtt gctgagaggg ctcgaggggt gggctagtat
     3781 ttcagaaagt gcctgacaca ctaaccaagc tgagtttcct atgggaacaa ttgaagtaaa
     3841 ctttttgttc tggtcctttt tggtcgagga gtaataatac aaatggattt tgggagtgat
     3901 tcaagaaacg aggaatgcac aagaatgaat tgcaagatgg aatttatcaa accctagcct
     3961 tgcttgttaa aaatttatta ttttttttaa atctctgtcg gaattctgca gtcgacggta
     4021 ccgcgggccc gggatccacc ggatctagat aactgatcat aatcagccat accacatttg
     4081 tagaggtttt acttgcttta aaaaacctcc cacacctccc cctgaacctg aaacataaaa
     4141 tgaatgcaat tgttgttgtt aacttgttta ttgcagctta taatggttac aaataaagca
     4201 atagcatcac aaatttcaca aataaagcat ttttttcact gcattctagt tgtggtttgt
     4261 ccaaactcat caatgtatct taacgcgtaa attgtaagcg ttaatatttt gttaaaattc
     4321 gcgttaaatt tttgttaaat cagctcattt tttaaccaat aggccgaaat cggcaaaatc
     4381 ccttataaat caaaagaata gaccgagata gggttgagtg ttgttccagt ttggaacaag
     4441 agtccactat taaagaacgt ggactccaac gtcaaaggnn nnnnnnnnnn nnnnnnnnnn
     4501 nnnnnnnnnn nnnnnnnnnn nnnnnnntnn nnnnnnnnnn nnnnnnnnnn nnnnnnnnnn
     4561 nnnnnnnnnn nnnnnnnnnn nnnnnnnnnn nnnnnnnnnn nnnnnnnnnn nnnnnnnnng
     4621 nnnnnnnnnn nnnnnnnnnn nnnnnnnnnn nnnnnnnnnn nnnnnnnnnn nnnnnnnnnn
     4681 nnnnnnnnnn nnnnnnnnnn nnnnnnnnnn nnnnnnnnnn nnnnnnnnnn nnnnnnnnnn
     4741 nnnncaggtg gcacttttcg gggaaatgtg cgcggaaccc ctatttgttt atttttctaa
     4801 atacattcaa atatgtatcc gctcatgaga caataaccct gataaatgct tcaataatat
     4861 tgaaaaagga agagtcctga ggcggaaaga accagctgtg gaatgtgtgt cagttagggt
     4921 gtggaaagtc cccaggctcc ccagcaggca gaagtatgca aagcatgcat ctcaattagt
     4981 cagcaaccag gtgtggaaag tccccaggct ccccagcagg cagaagtatg caaagcatgc
     5041 atctcaatta gtcagcaacc atagtcccgc ccctaactcc gcccatcccg cccctaactc
     5101 cgcccagttc cgcccattct ccgccccatg gctgactaat tttttttatt tatgcagagg
     5161 ccgaggccgc ctcggcctct gagctattcc agaagtagtg aggaggcttt tttggaggcc
     5221 taggcttttg caaagatcga tcaagagaca ggatgaggat cgtttcgcat gattgaacaa
     5281 gatggattgc acgcaggttc tccggccgct tgggtggaga ggctattcgg ctatgactgg
     5341 gcacaacaga caatcggctg ctctgatgcc gccgtgttcc ggctgtcagc gcaggggcgc
     5401 ccggttcttt ttgtcaagac cgacctgtcc ggtgccctga atgaactgca agacgaggca
     5461 gcgcggctat cgtggctggc cacgacgggc gttccttgcg cagctgtgct cgacgttgtc
     5521 actgaagcgg gaagggactg gctgctattg ggcgaagtgc cggggcagga tctcctgtca
     5581 tctcaccttg ctcctgccga gaaagtatcc atcatggctg atgcaatgcg gcggctgcat
     5641 acgcttgatc cggctacctg cccattcgac caccaagcga aacatcgcat cgagcgagca
     5701 cgtactcgga tggaagccgg tcttgtcgat caggatgatc tggacgaaga gcatcagggg
     5761 ctcgcgccag ccgaactgtt cgccaggctc aaggcgagca tgcccgacgg cgaggatctc
     5821 gtcgtgaccc atggcgatgc ctgcttgccg aatatcatgg tggaaaatgg ccgcttttct
     5881 ggattcatcg actgtggccg gctgggtgtg gcggaccgct atcaggacat agcgttggct
     5941 acccgtgata ttgctgaaga gcttggcggc gaatgggctg accgcttcct cgtgctttac
     6001 ggtatcgccg ctcccgattc gcagcgcatc gccttctatc gccttcttga cgagttcttc
     6061 tgagcgggac tctggggttc gaaatgaccg accaagcgac gcccaacctg ccatcacgag
     6121 atttcgattc caccgccgcc ttctatgaaa ggttgggctt cggaatcgtt ttccgggacg
     6181 ccggctggat gatcctccag cgcggggatc tcatgctgga gttcttcgcc caccctaggg
     6241 ggaggctaac tgaaacacgg aaggagacaa taccggaagg aacccgcgct atgacggcaa
     6301 taaaaagaca gaataaaacg cacggtgttg ggtcgtttgt tcataaacgc ggggttcggt
     6361 cccagggctg gcactctgtc gataccccac cgagacccca ttggggccaa tacgcccgcg
     6421 tttcttcctt ttccccaccc caccccccaa gttcgggtga aggcccaggg ctcgcagcca
     6481 acgtcggggc ggcaggccct gccatagcct caggttactc atatatactt tagattgatt
     6541 taaaacttca tttttaattt aaaaggatct aggtgaagat cctttttgat aatctcatga
     6601 ccaaaatccc ttaacgtgag ttttcgttcc actgagcgtc agaccccgta gaaaagatca
     6661 aaggatcttc ttgagatcct ttttttctgc gcgtaatctg ctgcttgcaa acaaaaaaac
     6721 caccgctacc agcggtggtt tgtttgccgg atcaagagct accaactctt tttccgaagg
     6781 taactggctt cagcagagcg cagataccaa atactgttct tctagtgtag ccgtagttag
     6841 gccaccactt caagaactct gtagcaccgc ctacatacct cgctctgcta atcctgttac
     6901 cagtggctgc tgccagtggc gataagtcgt gtcttaccgg gttggactca agacgatagt
     6961 taccggataa ggcgcagcgg tcgggctgaa cggggggttc gtgcacacag cccagcttgg
     7021 agcgaacgac ctacaccgaa ctgagatacc tacagcgtga gctatgagaa agcgccacgc
     7081 ttcccgaagg gagaaaggcg gacaggtatc cggtaagcgg cagggtcgga acaggagagc
     7141 gcacgaggga gcttccaggg ggaaacgcct ggtatcttta tagtcctgtc gggtttcgcc
     7201 acctctgact tgagcgtcga tttttgtgat gctcgtcagg ggggcggagc ctatggaaaa
     7261 acgccagcaa cgcggccttt ttacggttcc tggccttttg ctggcctttt gctcacatgt
     7321 tctttcctgc gttatcccct gattctgtgg ataaccgtat ta
//
